>Addgene plasmid #46005 | pGR-L3S2P00 | depositor full sequence | sequence record 64692 | pGR-L3S2P00 sequence 5110 bps
GAATTCCTCGGTACCAAATTCCAGAAAAGAGGGGAGCGGGAAACCGCTCCCCTTTTTTCGTTTTGGTCCA
CTAGTAGCGGCCGCTGCAGAAAGAGGAGAAATACTAGATGGCTTCCTCCGAAGACGTTATCAAAGAGTTC
ATGCGTTTCAAAGTTCGTATGGAAGGTTCCGTTAACGGTCACGAGTTCGAAATCGAAGGTGAAGGTGAAG
GTCGTCCGTACGAAGGTACCCAGACCGCTAAACTGAAAGTTACCAAAGGTGGTCCGCTGCCGTTCGCTTG
GGACATCCTGTCCCCGCAGTTCCAGTACGGTTCCAAAGCTTACGTTAAACACCCGGCTGACATCCCGGAC
TACCTGAAACTGTCCTTCCCGGAAGGTTTCAAATGGGAACGTGTTATGAACTTCGAAGACGGTGGTGTTG
TTACCGTTACCCAGGACTCCTCCCTGCAAGACGGTGAGTTCATCTACAAAGTTAAACTGCGTGGTACCAA
CTTCCCGTCCGACGGTCCGGTTATGCAGAAAAAAACCATGGGTTGGGAAGCTTCCACCGAACGTATGTAC
CCGGAAGACGGTGCTCTGAAAGGTGAAATCAAAATGCGTCTGAAACTGAAAGACGGTGGTCACTACGACG
CTGAAGTTAAAACCACCTACATGGCTAAAAAACCGGTTCAGCTGCCGGGTGCTTACAAAACCGACATCAA
ACTGGACATCACCTCCCACAACGAAGACTACACCATCGTTGAACAGTACGAACGTGCTGAAGGTCGTCAC
TCCACCGGTGCTTAATAACGCTGATAGTGCTAGTGTAGATCGCTACTAGAGCCAGGCATCAAATAAAACG
AAAGGCTCAGTCGAAAGACTGGGCCTTTCGTTTTATCTGTTGTTTGTCGGTGAACGCTCTCTACTAGAGT
CACACTGGCTCACCTTCGGGTGGGCCTTTCTGCGTTTATATACTAGAGTCAATTGAGGTAGAGGTACACA
CGCGAACTCCGATAGCCAATTCAGAGTAATAAACTGTGATAATCAATGCAGTGCTTCCTCGCTCACTGAC
TCGCTGCGCTCGGTCGTTCGGCTGCGGCGAGCGGTATCAGCTCACTCAAAGGCGGTAATACGGTTATCCA
CAGAATCAGGGGATAACGCAGGAAAGAACATGTGAGCAAAAGGCCAGCAAAAGGCCAGGAACCGTAAAAA
GGCCGCGTTGCTGGCGTTTTTCCATAGGCTCCGCCCCCCTGACGAGCATCACAAAAATCGACGCTCAAGT
CAGAGGTGGCGAAACCCGACAGGACTATAAAGATACCAGGCGTTTCCCCCTGGAAGCTCCCTCGTGCGCT
CTCCTGTTCCGACCCTGCCGCTTACCGGATACCTGTCCGCCTTTCTCCCTTCGGGAAGCGTGGCGCTTTC
TCATAGCTCACGCTGTAGGTATCTCAGTTCGGTGTAGGTCGTTCGCTCCAAGCTGGGCTGTGTGCACGAA
CCCCCCGTTCAGCCCGACCGCTGCGCCTTATCCGGTAACTATCGTCTTGAGTCCAACCCGGTAAGACACG
ACTTATCGCCACTGGCAGCAGCCACTGGTAACAGGATTAGCAGAGCGAGGTATGTAGGCGGTGCTACAGA
GTTCTTGAAGTGGTGGCCTAACTACGGCTACACTAGAAGGACAGTATTTGGTATCTGCGCTCTGCTGAAG
CCAGTTACCTTCGGAAAAAGAGTTGGTAGCTCTTGATCCGGCAAACAAACCACCGCTGGTAGCGGTGGTT
TTTTTGTTTGCAAGCAGCAGATTACGCGCAGAAAAAAAGGATCTCAAGAAGATCCTTTGATCTTTTCTAC
GGGGTCTGACGCTCAGTGGAACGAAAACTCACGTTAAGGGATTTTGGTCATGAGATTATCAAAAAGGATC
TTCACCTAGATCCTTTTAAATTAAAAATGAAGTTTTAAATCAATCTAAAGTATATATGAGTAAACTTGGT
CTGACAGTTACCAATGCTTAATCAGTGAGGCACCTATCTCAGCGATCTGTCTATTTCGTTCATCCATAGT
TGCCTGACTCCCCGTCGTGTAGATAACTACGATACGGGAGGGCTTACCATCTGGCCCCAGTGCTGCAATG
ATACCGCGAGACCCACGCTCACCGGCTCCAGATTTATCAGCAATAAACCAGCCAGCCGGAAGGGCCGAGC
GCAGAAGTGGTCCTGCAACTTTATCCGCCTCCATCCAGTCTATTAATTGTTGCCGGGAAGCTAGAGTAAG
TAGTTCGCCAGTTAATAGTTTGCGCAACGTTGTTGCCATTGCTACAGGCATCGTGGTGTCACGCTCGTCG
TTTGGTATGGCTTCATTCAGCTCCGGTTCCCAACGATCAAGGCGAGTTACATGATCCCCCATGTTGTGCA
AAAAAGCGGTTAGCTCCTTCGGTCCTCCGATCGTTGTCAGAAGTAAGTTGGCCGCAGTGTTATCACTCAT
GGTTATGGCAGCACTGCATAATTCTCTTACTGTCATGCCATCCGTAAGATGCTTTTCTGTGACTGGTGAG
TACTCAACCAAGTCATTCTGAGAATAGTGTATGCGGCGACCGAGTTGCTCTTGCCCGGCGTCAATACGGG
ATAATACCGCGCCACATAGCAGAACTTTAAAAGTGCTCATCATTGGAAAACGTTCTTCGGGGCGAAAACT
CTCAAGGATCTTACCGCTGTTGAGATCCAGTTCGATGTAACCCACTCGTGCACCCAACTGATCTTCAGCA
TCTTTTACTTTCACCAGCGTTTCTGGGTGAGCAAAAACAGGAAGGCAAAATGCCGCAAAAAAGGGAATAA
GGGCGACACGGAAATGTTGAATACTCATACTCTTCCTTTTTCAATATTATTGAAGCATTTATCAGGGTTA
TTGTCTCATGAGCGGATACATATTTGAATGTATTTAGAAAAATAAACAAATAGGGGTTCCGCGCACATTT
CCCCGAAAAGTGCCACCTGACGTCTAAGAAACCATTATTATCATGACATTAACCTATAAAAATAGGCGTA
TCACGAGGCAGAATTTCAGATAAAAAAAATCCTTAGCTTTCGCTAAGGATGATTTCTGGAATTGAATTGA
GGTAGAGGTACACACGCGAACTCCGATAGCCAATTCAGAGTAATAAACTGTGATAATCAATGCATGTACT
AGAGTTATGACAACTTGACGGCTACATCATTCACTTTTTCTTCACAACCGGCACGGAACTCGCTCGGGCT
GGCCCCGGTGCATTTTTTAAATACCCGCGAGAAATAGAGTTGATCGTCAAAACCAACATTGCGACCGACG
GTGGCGATAGGCATCCGGGTGGTGCTCAAAAGCAGCTTCGCCTGGCTGATACGTTGGTCCTCGCGCCAGC
TTAAGACGCTAATCCCTAACTGCTGGCGGAAAAGATGTGACAGACGCGACGGCGACAAGCAAACATGCTG
TGCGACGCTGGCGATATCAAAATTGCTGTCTGCCAGGTGATCGCTGATGTACTGACAAGCCTCGCGTACC
CGATTATCCATCGGTGGATGGAGCGACTCGTTAATCGCTTCCATGCGCCGCAGTAACAATTGCTCAAGCA
GATTTATCGCCAGCAGCTCCGAATAGCGCCCTTCCCCTTGCCCGGCGTTAATGATTTGCCCAAACAGGTC
GCTGAAATGCGGCTGGTGCGCTTCATCCGGGCGAAAGAACCCCGTATTGGCAAATATTGACGGCCAGTTA
AGCCATTCATGCCAGTAGGCGCGCGGACGAAAGTAAACCCACTGGTGATACCATTCGCGAGCCTCCGGAT
GACGACCGTAGTGATGAATCTCTCCTGGCGGGAACAGCAAAATATCACCCGGTCGGCAAACAAATTCTCG
TCCCTGATTTTTCACCACCCCCTGACCGCGAATGGTGAGATTGAGAATATAACCTTTCATTCCCAGCGGT
CGGTCGATAAAAAAATCGAGATAACCGTTGGCCTCAATCGGCGTTAAACCCGCCACCAGATGGGCATTAA
ACGAGTATCCCGGCAGCAGGGGATCATTTTGCGCTTCAGCCATACTTTTCATACTCCCGCCATTCAGAGA
AGAAACCAATTGTCCATATTGCATCAGACATTGCCGTCACTGCGTCTTTTACTGGCTCTTCTCGCTAACC
AAACCGGTAACCCCGCTTATTAAAAGCATTCTGTAACAAAGCGGGACCAAAGCCATGACAAAAACGCGTA
ACAAAAGTGTCTATAATCACGGCAGAAAAGTCCACATTGATTATTTGCACGGCGTCACACTTTGCTATGC
CATAGCATTTTTATCCATAAGATTAGCGGATCCTACCTGACGCTTTTTATCGCAACTCTCTACTGTTTCT
CCATACCCGTTTTTTTGGGCTAGCTACTAGAGAAAGAGGAGAAATACTAGATGCGTAAAGGAGAAGAACT
TTTCACTGGAGTTGTCCCAATTCTTGTTGAATTAGATGGTGATGTTAATGGGCACAAATTTTCTGTCAGT
GGAGAGGGTGAAGGTGATGCAACATACGGAAAACTTACCCTTAAATTTATTTGCACTACTGGAAAACTAC
CTGTTCCATGGCCAACACTTGTCACTACTTTCGGTTATGGTGTTCAATGCTTTGCGAGATACCCAGATCA
TATGAAACAGCATGACTTTTTCAAGAGTGCCATGCCCGAAGGTTATGTACAGGAAAGAACTATATTTTTC
AAAGATGACGGGAACTACAAGACACGTGCTGAAGTCAAGTTTGAAGGTGATACCCTTGTTAATAGAATCG
AGTTAAAAGGTATTGATTTTAAAGAAGATGGAAACATTCTTGGACACAAATTGGAATACAACTATAACTC
ACACAATGTATACATCATGGCAGACAAACAAAAGAATGGAATCAAAGTTAACTTCAAAATTAGACACAAC
ATTGAAGATGGAAGCGTTCAACTAGCAGACCATTATCAACAAAATACTCCAATTGGCGATGGCCCTGTCC
TTTTACCAGACAACCATTACCTGTCCACACAATCTGCCCTTTCGAAAGATCCCAACGAAAAGAGAGACCA
CATGGTCCTTCTTGAGTTTGTAACAGCTGCTGGGATTACACATGGCATGGATGAACTATACAAATAATAA
Features (pLannotate 1.2.2; 11 found; start..end, strand, type, name):
     70..89      +  misc_feature   BioBrick suffix: universal suffix for all parts
    108..782     +  CDS            mRFP1: mRFP1 is a basic (constitutively fluorescent) red fluorescent protein published in 2002, derived from Discosoma sp.. It is reported to be a somewhat slowly-maturing monomer with low acid sensitivity.
    830..901     +  terminator     rrnB T1 terminator: transcription terminator T1 from the E. coli rrnB gene
    917..944     +  terminator     T7Te terminator: phage T7 early transcription terminator
   1209..1797    -  rep_origin     ori: high-copy-number ColE1/pMB1/pBR322/pUC origin of replication
   1968..2828    -  CDS            AmpR: β-lactamase; bla; confers resistance to ampicillin, carbenicillin, and related antibiotics
   2829..2933    -  promoter       AmpR promoter: bla
   3023..3066    -  terminator     bacterial terminator: putative bacterial transcription terminator
   3155..4033    -  CDS            araC: L-arabinose regulatory protein; araC
   4060..4344    +  promoter       araBAD promoter: araBAD; promoter of the L-arabinose operon of E. coli; the araC regulatory gene is transcribed in the opposite direction (Guzman et al., 1995)
   4391..5104    +  CDS            hfriFP: hfriFP is a fluorescent protein published in 2013, derived from Herbaspirillum frisingense.
