[The description below was written by a language model from this plasmid's Addgene catalogue record and pLannotate feature annotations shown in this document.]
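Description:
pGR-L3S2P00 is a high-copy bacterial expression and synthetic-biology plasmid of about 5.1 kb, built on the pGR backbone to measure how strongly a transcriptional terminator stops transcription in E. coli. It replicates from a ColE1/pMB1/pUC-type origin and is selected with ampicillin through the β-lactamase gene and its native bla promoter.

The measurement cassette is driven by the arabinose-inducible araBAD (PBAD) promoter, with the araC regulator encoded divergently upstream so that transcription responds to L-arabinose. Downstream of PBAD sits a first fluorescent protein reading frame. The automated annotation labels it hfriFP, although the record does not otherwise identify this upstream reporter, so the call should be treated cautiously. On the circular map this reading frame ends just before the cloning junction, where the 63 bp synthetic terminator L3S2P00 is inserted between retained EcoRI and SpeI sites next to a BioBrick suffix. The terminator itself is not called in the feature table. An mRFP1 coding sequence follows, and the rrnB T1 and T7Te terminators close the transcription unit. A further putative terminator lies between araC and the ampicillin resistance cassette, likely insulating the two regions.

Because both reporters lie on one PBAD transcript with the test terminator between them, the amount of red fluorescence relative to the upstream reporter indicates how much transcription reads through. The plasmid comes from a study that characterised 582 natural and synthetic terminators and examined their design constraints, and it serves as the reference construct for this particular part.
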