Addgene plasmid #46005: pGR-L3S2P00
Depositing lab: Christopher Voigt. Depositing organization: Massachusetts Institute of Technology. Publication: Characterization of 582 natural and synthetic terminators and quantification of their design constraints. Chen YJ, Liu P, Nielsen AA, Brophy JA, Clancy K, Peterson T, Voigt CA. Nat Methods. 2013 Jun 2. doi: 10.1038/nmeth.2515. PubMed 23727987.
Backbone
  Vector backbone: pGR
  Backbone size w/o insert (bp): 5047
  Total vector size (bp): 5110
  Modifications to backbone: Inserted L3S2P00 terminator between the EcoRI and SpeI sites.
  Vector type: Bacterial Expression, Synthetic Biology
Growth in bacteria
  Bacterial resistance: Ampicillin, 100 μg/mL
  Growth temperature: 37°C
  Growth strain: DH5alpha
  Copy number: High Copy
Gene/Insert
  Gene/Insert name: L3S2P00 Terminator
  Species: Synthetic
  Insert size (bp): 63
  Promoter: PBAD
  Cloning method: Restriction Enzyme; 5′ cloning site EcoRI (not destroyed); 3′ cloning site SpeI (not destroyed)
  Sequencing primers: 5′ gtccacacaatctgcccttt
Terms and licenses: Academic/Nonprofit Terms; Industry Terms: Not Available to Industry
How to cite: pGR-L3S2P00 was a gift from Christopher Voigt (Addgene plasmid # 46005 ; http://n2t.net/addgene:46005 ; RRID:Addgene_46005)
