>Addgene plasmid #46005 | pGR-L3S2P00 | addgene partial sequence | sequence record 65442 | GFP-F 5'-GGTCCTTCTTGAGTTTGTAAC-3'
ATGGCATGGATGAACTATACAAATAATAAGAATTCCTCGGTACCAAATTCCAGAAAAGAGGGGAGCGGGA
AACCGCTCCCCTTTTTTCGTTTTGGTCCACTAGTAGCGGCCGCTGCAGAAAGAGGAGAAATACTAGATGG
CTTCCTCCGAAGACGTTATCAAAGAGTTCATGCGTTTCAAAGTTCGTATGGAAGGTTCCGTTAACGGTCA
CGAGTTCGAAATCGAAGGTGAAGGTGAAGGTCGTCCGTACGAAGGTACCCAGACCGCTAAACTGAAAGTT
ACCAAAGGTGGTCCGCTGCCGTTCGCTTGGGACATCCTGTCCCCGCAGTTCCAGTACGGTTCCAAAGCTT
ACGTTAAACACCCGGCTGACATCCCGGACTACCTGAAACTGTCCTTCCCGGAAGGTTTCAAATGGGAACG
TGTTATGAACTTCGAAGACGGTGGTGTTGTTACCGTTACCCAGGACTCCTCCCTGCAAGACGGTGAGTTC
ATCTACAAAGTTAAACTGCGTGGTACCAACTTCCCGTCCGACGGTCCGGTTATGCAGAAAAAAACCATGG
GTTGGGAAGCTTCCACCGAACGTATGTACCCGGAAGACGGTGCTCTGAAAGGTGAAATCAAAATGCGTCT
GAAACTGAAAGACGGTGGTCACTACGACGCTGAAGTTAAAACCACCTACATGGCTAAAAAACCGGTTCAG
CTGCCGGGTGCTTACAAAACCGACATCAAACTGGACATCACCTCCCACAACGAAGACTACACCATCGTTG
AACAGTACGAACGTGCTGAAGGTCGTCACTCCACCGGTGCTTAATAACGCTGATAGTGCTAGTGTAGATC
GCTACTAGAGCCAGGCATCAAATAAAACGAAAGGCTCAGTCGAAAGACTGGGCCTTTCGTTTTATCTGTT
GTTTGTCGG
