>Addgene plasmid #46005 | pGR-L3S2P00 | addgene partial sequence | sequence record 65443 | pBAD-F 5'-ATGCCATAGCATTTTTATCC-3'
CTACCTGACGCTTTTTATCGCAACTCTCTACTGTTTCTCCATACCGTTTTTTTGGGCTAGCTACTAGAGA
AAGAGGAGAAATACTAGATGCGTAAAGGAGAAGAACTTTTCACTGGAGTTGTCCCAATTCTTGTTGAATT
AGATGGTGATGTTAATGGGCACAAATTTTCTGTCAGTGGAGAGGGTGAAGGTGATGCAACATACGGAAAA
CTTACCCTTAAATTTATTTGCACTACTGGAAAACTACCTGTTCCATGGCCAACACTTGTCACTACTTTCG
GTTATGGTGTTCAATGCTTTGCGAGATACCCAGATCATATGAAACAGCATGACTTTTTCAAGAGTGCCAT
GCCCGAAGGTTATGTACAGGAAAGAACTATATTTTTCAAAGATGACGGGAACTACAAGACACGTGCTGAA
GTCAAGTTTGAAGGTGATACCCTTGTTAATAGAATCGAGTTAAAAGGTATTGATTTTAAAGAAGATGGAA
ACATTCTTGGACACAAATTGGAATACAACTATAACTCACACAATGTATACATCATGGCAGACAAACAAAA
GAATGGAATCAAAGTTAACTTCAAAATTAGACACAACATTGAAGATGGAAGCGTTCAACTAGCAGACCAT
TATCAACAAAATACTCCAATTGGCGATGGCCCTGTCCTTTTACCAGACAACCATTACCTGTCCACACAAT
CTGCCCTTTCGAAAGATCCCAACGAAAAGAGAGACCACATGGTCCTTCTTGAGTTTGTAACAGCTGCTGG
GATTACACATGGCATGGATGAACTATACAAATAATAAGAATTCCTCGGTACCAAATTC
